>Addgene plasmid #156904 | pD649-HAsp-DLL1-Fc(DAPA)-AviTag-6xHis | addgene full sequence | sequence record 426811 | Addgene NGS Result
TTTCAATATTATTGAAGCATTTATCAGGGTTATTGTCTCATGAGCGGATACATATTTGAATGTATTTAGA
AAAATAAACAAATAGGGGTCAGTGTTACAACCAATTAACCAATTCTGAACATTATCGCGAGCCCATTTAT
ACCTGAATATGGCTCATAACACCCCTTGCTCATGACCAAAATCCCTTAACGTGAGTTACGCGCGCGTCGT
TCCACTGAGCGTCAGACCCCGTAGAAAAGATCAAAGGATCTTCTTGAGATCCTTTTTTTCTGCGCGTAAT
CTGCTGCTTGCAAACAAAAAAACCACCGCTACCAGCGGTGGTTTGTTTGCCGGATCAAGAGCTACCAACT
CTTTTTCCGAAGGTAACTGGCTTCAGCAGAGCGCAGATACCAAATACTGTTCTTCTAGTGTAGCCGTAGT
TAGCCCACCACTTCAAGAACTCTGTAGCACCGCCTACATACCTCGCTCTGCTAATCCTGTTACCAGTGGC
TGCTGCCAGTGGCGATAAGTCGTGTCTTACCGGGTTGGACTCAAGACGATAGTTACCGGATAAGGCGCAG
CGGTCGGGCTGAACGGGGGGTTCGTGCACACAGCCCAGCTTGGAGCGAACGACCTACACCGAACTGAGAT
ACCTACAGCGTGAGCTATGAGAAAGCGCCACGCTTCCCGAAGGGAGAAAGGCGGACAGGTATCCGGTAAG
CGGCAGGGTCGGAACAGGAGAGCGCACGAGGGAGCTTCCAGGGGGAAACGCCTGGTATCTTTATAGTCCT
GTCGGGTTTCGCCACCTCTGACTTGAGCGTCGATTTTTGTGATGCTCGTCAGGGGGGCGGAGCCTATGGA
AAAACGCCAGCAACGCGGCCTTTTTACGGTTCCTGGCCTTTTGCTGGCCTTTTGCTCACATGTTCTTTCC
TGCGTTATCCCCTGATTCTGTGGATAACCGTATTACCGCCTTTGAGTGAGCTGATACCGCTCGCCGCAGC
CGAACGACCGAGCGCAGCGAGTCAGTGAGCGAGGAAGCGGAAGGCGAGAGTAGGGAACTGCCAGGCATCA
AACTAAGCAGAAGGCCCCTGACGGATGGCCTTTTTGCGTTTCTACAAACTCTTTCTGTGTTGTAAAACGA
CGGCCAGTCTTAAGCTCGGGCCCCCTGGGCGGTTCTGATAACGAGTAATCGTTAATCCGCAAATAACGTA
AAAACCCGCTTCGGCGGGTTTTTTTATGGGGGGAGTTTAGGGAAAGAGCATTTGTCAGAATATTTAAGGG
CGCCTGTCACTTTGCTTGATATATGAGAATTATTTAACCTTATAAATGAGAAAAAAGCAACGCACTTTAA
ATAAGATACGTTGCTTTTTCGATTGATGAACACCTATAATTAAACTATTCATCTATTATTTATGATTTTT
TGTATATACAATATTTCTAGTTTGTTAAAGAGAATTAAGAAAATAAATCTCGAAAATAATAAAGGGAAAA
TCAGTTTTTGATATCAAAATTATACATGTCAACGATAATACAAAATATAATACAAACTATAAGATGTTAT
CAGTATTTATTATCATTTAGAATAAATTTTGTGTCGCCCTTAATTGTGAGCGGATAACAATTACGAGCTT
CATGCACAGTGGCGTTGACTCAATATTGGCCATTAGCCATATTATTCATTGGTTATATAGCATAAATCAA
TATTGGCTATTGGCCATTGCATACGTTGTATCTATATCATAATATGTACATTTATATTGGCTCATGTCCA
ATATGACCGCCATGTTGGCATTGATTATTGACTAGTTATTAATAGTAATCAATTACGGGGTCATTAGTTC
ATAGCCCATATATGGAGTTCCGCGTTACATAACTTACGGTAAATGGCCCGCCTGGCTGACCGCCCAACGA
CCCCCGCCCATTGACGTCAATAATGACGTATGTTCCCATAGTAACGCCAATAGGGACTTTCCATTGACGT
CAATGGGTGGAGTATTTACGGTAAACTGCCCACTTGGCAGTACATCAAGTGTATCATATGCCAAGTACGC
CCCCTATTGACGTCAATGACGGTAAATGGCCCGCCTGGCATTATGCCCAGTACATGACCTTATGGGACTT
TCCTACTTGGCAGTACATCTACGTATTAGTCATCGCTATTACCATGGTGATGCGGTTTTGGCAGTACATC
AATGGGCGTGGATAGCGGTTTGACTCACGGGGATTTCCAAGTCTCCACCCCATTGACGTCAATGGGAGTT
TGTTTTGGCACCAAAATCAACGGGACTTTCCAAAATGTCGTAACAACTCCGCCCCATTGACGCAAATGGG
CGGTAGGCGTGTACGGTGGGAGGTCTATATAAGCAGAGCTCGTTTAGTGAACCGTCAGATCGCCTGGAGA
CGCCATCCACGCTGTTTTGACCTCCATAGAAGACACCGGGACCGATCCAGCCTCCGCGGCCGGGAACGGT
GCATTGGAACGCGGATTCCCCGTGCCAAGAGTGACGTAAGTACCGCCTATAGAGTCTATAGGCCCACCCC
CTTGGCTTCGTTAGAACGCGGCTACAATTAATACATAACCTTATGTATCATACACATACGATTTAGGTGA
CACTATAGAATAACATCCACTTTGCCTTTCTCTCCACAGGTGTCCACTCCCAGGTCCAACTGCACCTCGG
TTCTATCGAAAACGCGCCTGCTAGCGCCACCATGAAGACCATCATTGCCCTGAGCTACATCTTCTGCCTG
GTGTTCGCTGCGGCCGCCCAAGTTTGGTCTAGCGGAGTGTTTGAGCTGAAGCTGCAAGAGTTCGTGAACA
AGAAGGGCCTGCTGGGCAACAGAAACTGCTGTAGAGGCGGAGCTGGCCCTCCTCCTTGTGCCTGTCGGAC
CTTCTTCAGAGTGTGCCTGAAGCACTACCAGGCCAGCGTGTCACCTGAGCCTCCATGTACCTATGGCAGC
GCCGTGACACCTGTGCTGGGAGTCGATAGCTTCAGCCTGCCTGATGGTGGCGGAGCCGATAGCGCCTTCA
GCAACCCTATCAGATTCCCCTTCGGCTTCACCTGGCCTGGCACCTTTAGCCTGATCATCGAGGCCCTGCA
CACAGACAGCCCTGACGATCTGGCCACCGAGAATCCCGAGAGACTGATCAGCAGACTGGCCACACAGAGA
CACCTGACCGTGGGAGAAGAGTGGTCCCAGGATCTGCACAGCAGCGGCAGAACCGACCTGAAGTACAGCT
ACAGATTCGTGTGCGACGAGCACTACTACGGCGAGGGCTGTAGCGTGTTCTGCAGACCCAGAGATGATGC
CTTCGGCCACTTCACCTGTGGCGAGAGGGGAGAGAAAGTCTGCAACCCTGGATGGAAGGGCCCCTACTGT
ACCGAGCCTATCTGTCTGCCTGGCTGTGATGAGCAGCACGGCTTCTGTGATAAGCCCGGCGAGTGCAAGT
GTAGAGTCGGCTGGCAGGGCAGATACTGCGACGAGTGCATCAGATACCCTGGCTGCCTGCACGGAACCTG
TCAGCAGCCTTGGCAGTGCAATTGCCAAGAAGGCTGGGGCGGACTGTTCTGCAATCAAGACCTGAACTAC
TGCACCCACCACAAGCCTTGCAAGAACGGCGCCACCTGTACCAATACCGGCCAGGGCAGCTACACATGCA
GCTGTAGACCTGGCTACACCGGCGCCACATGTGAACTGGGCATCGATGAGTGCGACCCATCTCCATGCAA
GAATGGCGGCAGCTGCACCGACCTGGAAAACTCCTACTCCTGCACCTGTCCTCCAGGCTTCTACGGCAAG
ATCTGCGAGCTGAGCGCCATGACCTGTGCCGATGGACCCTGCTTCAATGGCGGAAGATGCAGCGATTCTC
CCGACGGCGGCTACTCCTGTAGATGTCCTGTGGGCTACAGCGGCTTCAACTGCGAGAAGAAGATCGACTA
CTGCAGCAGCAGCCCCTGCAGCAATGGCGCCAAATGTGTGGATCTGGGCGACGCCTACCTGTGTAGATGC
CAGGCCGGATTTTCCGGCAGACACTGTGACGACAACGTGGACGATTGCGCCAGCTCTCCATGCGCTAACG
GCGGCACATGTAGAGATGGCGTGAACGACTTCAGCTGCACATGCCCACCTGGCTATACAGGCCGGAATTG
CTCTGCCCCTGTGTCCAGATGTGAACACGCCCCTTGTCACAACGGGGCCACATGTCACGAACGCGGACAC
AGATATGTGTGCGAGTGCGCCAGAGGCTATGGCGGCCCTAATTGCCAGTTCCTGCTGCCTGAACTGCCTC
CTGGACCTGCTGTGGTGGATCTGACCGAGAAGCTGGAAGGACAAGGCGGCCCTTTTCCTTGGGGCGCGCC
GGGCGGCGACAAGACCCACACCTGCCCCCCCTGCCCAGCTCCAGAACTGCTGGGAGGGCCTTCCGTGTTC
CTGTTCCCCCCCAAGCCCAAGGACACCCTGATGATCAGCAGGACCCCCGAGGTGACCTGCGTGGTGGTGG
CCGTGTCCCACGAGGACCCAGAGGTGAAGTTCAACTGGTACGTGGACGGCGTGGAGGTGCACAACGCCAA
GACCAAGCCCAGAGAGGAGCAGTACAACAGCACCTACAGGGTGGTGTCCGTGCTGACCGTGCTGCACCAG
GACTGGCTGAACGGCAAAGAATACAAGTGCAAAGTCTCCAACAAGGCCCTGGCTGCCCCAATCGAAAAGA
CAATCAGCAAGGCCAAGGGCCAGCCACGGGAGCCCCAGGTGTACACCCTGCCCCCCAGCCGGGAGGAGAT
GACCAAGAACCAGGTGTCCCTGACCTGTCTGGTGAAGGGCTTCTACCCCAGCGATATCGCCGTGGAGTGG
GAGAGCAACGGCCAGCCCGAGAACAACTACAAGACCACCCCCCCAGTGCTGGACAGCGACGGCAGCTTCT
TCCTGTACAGCAAGCTGACCGTGGACAAGTCCAGGTGGCAGCAGGGCAACGTGTTCAGCTGCAGCGTGAT
GCACGAGGCCCTGCACAACCACTACACCCAGAAGTCCCTGAGCCTGAGCCCCGGCGGCAGCGGTCTTAAT
GATATTTTCGAGGCTCAGAAGATTGAGTGGCATGAACACCACCACCATCACCACTAAGGCCGGCCTGTAG
TCACTGGCACAACGCGTTACCCGGTAAGCCAATCGGGTATACACGGTCGTCATACTGCAGACAGGGTTCT
TCTACTTTGCAAGATAGTCTTGAGTAGTAAAATAAATAGATAGAGAAAATCAGCCTCGACTGTGCCTTCT
AGTTGCCAGCCATCTGTTGTTTGCCCCTCCCCCGTGCCTTCCTTGACCCTGGAAGGTGCCACTCCCACTG
TCCTTTCCTAATAAAATGAGGAAATTGCATCACAACACTCAACCCTATCTCGGTCTATTCTTTTGATTTA
TAAGGGATTTTGCCGATTTCGGCCTATTGGTTAAAAAATGAGCTGATTTAACAAAAATTTAACGCGAATT
AATTCTGTGGAATGTGTGTCAGTTAGGGTGTGGAAAGTCCCCAGGCTCCCCAGCAGGCAGAAGTATGCAA
AGCATGCATCTCAATTAGTCAGCAACCAGGTGTGGAAAGTCCCCAGGCTCCCCAGCAGGCAGAAGTATGC
AAAGCATGCATCTCAATTAGTCAGCAACCATAGTCCCGCCCCTAACTCCGCCCATCCCGCCCCTAACTCC
GCCCAGTTCCGCCCATTCTCCGCCCCATGGCTGACTAATTTTTTTTATTTATGCAGAGGCCGAGGCCGCC
TCTGCCTCTGAGCTATTCCAGAAGTAGTGAGGAGGCTTTTTTGGAGGCCTAGGCTTTTGCAAAAAGCTCC
CGGGAGCTTGTATATCCATTTTCGGATCTGATCAGCACGTGTTGACAATTAATCATCGGCATAGTATATC
GGCATAGTATAATACGACAAGGTGAGGAACTAAACCATGACCGAGTACAAGCCCACGGTGCGCCTCGCCA
CCCGCGACGACGTCCCCAGGGCCGTACGCACCCTCGCCGCCGCGTTCGCCGACTACCCCGCCACGCGCCA
CACCGTCGATCCGGACCGCCACATCGAGCGGGTCACCGAGCTGCAAGAACTCTTCCTCACGCGCGTCGGG
CTCGACATCGGCAAGGTGTGGGTCGCGGACGACGGCGCCGCGGTGGCGGTCTGGACCACGCCGGAGAGCG
TCGAAGCGGGGGCGGTGTTCGCCGAGATCGGCCCGCGCATGGCCGAGTTGAGCGGTTCCCGGCTGGCCGC
GCAGCAACAGATGGAAGGCCTCCTGGCGCCGCACCGGCCCAAGGAGCCCGCGTGGTTCCTGGCCACCGTC
GGCGTCTCGCCCGACCACCAGGGCAAGGGTCTGGGCAGCGCCGTCGTGCTCCCCGGAGTGGAGGCGGCCG
AGCGCGCCGGGGTGCCCGCCTTCCTGGAGACATCCGCGCCCCGCAACCTCCCCTTCTACGAGCGGCTCGG
CTTCACCGTCACCGCCGACGTCGAGGTGCCCGAAGGACCGCGCACCTGGTGCATGACCCGCAAGCCCGGT
GCCTGACACGTGCTACGAGATTTCGATTCCACCGCCGCCTTCTATGAAAGGTTGGGCTTCGGAATCGTTT
TCCGGGACGCCGGCTGGATGATCCTCCAGCGCGGGGATCTCATGCTGGAGTTCTTCGCCCACCCCAACTT
GTTTATTGCAGCTTATAATGGTTACAAATAAAGCAATAGCATCACAAATTTCACAAATAAAGCATTTTTT
TCACTGCATTCTAGTTGTGGTTTGTCCAAACTCATCAATGTATCTTATCATGTCTGTATACCGTCGACCT
CTAGCTAGAGCTTGGCGTAATCATGGTCATTACCAATGCTTAATCAGTGAGGCACCTATCTCAGCGATCT
GTCTATTTCGTTCATCCATAGTTGCCTGACTCCCCGTCGTGTAGATAACTACGATACGGGAGGGCTTACC
ATCTGGCCCCAGCGCTGCGATGATACCGCGAGAACCACGCTCACCGGCTCCGGATTTATCAGCAATAAAC
CAGCCAGCCGGAAGGGCCGAGCGCAGAAGTGGTCCTGCAACTTTATCCGCCTCCATCCAGTCTATTAATT
GTTGCCGGGAAGCTAGAGTAAGTAGTTCGCCAGTTAATAGTTTGCGCAACGTTGTTGCCATCGCTACAGG
CATCGTGGTGTCACGCTCGTCGTTTGGTATGGCTTCATTCAGCTCCGGTTCCCAACGATCAAGGCGAGTT
ACATGATCCCCCATGTTGTGCAAAAAAGCGGTTAGCTCCTTCGGTCCTCCGATCGTTGTCAGAAGTAAGT
TGGCCGCAGTGTTATCACTCATGGTTATGGCAGCACTGCATAATTCTCTTACTGTCATGCCATCCGTAAG
ATGCTTTTCTGTGACTGGTGAGTACTCAACCAAGTCATTCTGAGAATAGTGTATGCGGCGACCGAGTTGC
TCTTGCCCGGCGTCAATACGGGATAATACCGCGCCACATAGCAGAACTTTAAAAGTGCTCATCATTGGAA
AACGTTCTTCGGGGCGAAAACTCTCAAGGATCTTACCGCTGTTGAGATCCAGTTCGATGTAACCCACTCG
TGCACCCAACTGATCTTCAGCATCTTTTACTTTCACCAGCGTTTCTGGGTGAGCAAAAACAGGAAGGCAA
AATGCCGCAAAAAAGGGAATAAGGGCGACACGGAAATGTTGAATACTCATATTCTTCCTT
Features (pLannotate 1.2.2; 21 found; start..end, strand, type, name):
    119..143     -  CDS            KanR (fragment): aminoglycoside phosphotransferase; aph(3')-Ia; confers resistance to kanamycin
    254..842     +  rep_origin     ori: high-copy-number ColE1/pMB1/pBR322/pUC origin of replication
   1067..1084    +  terminator     rrnB T2 terminator (fragment): transcription terminator T2 from the E. coli rrnB gene
   1109..1128    -  CDS            lacZα (fragment): LacZα fragment of β-galactosidase; lacZ fragment
   1584..1600    +  protein_bind   lac operator: The lac repressor binds to the lac operator to inhibit transcription in E. coli. This inhibition can be relieved by adding lactose or isopropyl-β-D-thiogalactopyranoside (IPTG). lac repressor encoded by lacI
   1843..2146    +  enhancer       CMV enhancer: human cytomegalovirus immediate early enhancer
   2147..2350    +  promoter       CMV promoter: human cytomegalovirus (CMV) immediate early promoter
   2486..2529    +  intron         CMV intron (fragment): modified intron A from human cytomegalovirus
   2581..2599    +  promoter       SP6 promoter: promoter for bacteriophage SP6 RNA polymerase
   2603..2640    +  CDS            IgH signal sequence (fragment): signal sequence from the mouse immunoglobulin heavy chain variable region
   2749..4332    +  CDS            DLL1 (fragment): DLL1_HUMAN - Experimental evidence at protein level: Swiss-Prot protein existence level 1. Transmembrane ligand protein of NOTCH1, NOTCH2 and NOTCH3 receptors that binds the extracellular domain (ECD) of Notch receptor in a cis and trans fashion manner (PubMed:11006133). Following transinteraction, ligand cells produce mechanical force that depends of a clathrin-mediated endocytosis, requiring ligand ubiquitination, EPN1 interaction, and actin polymerisation; these events promote Notch receptor extracellular domain (NECD) transendocytosis and triggers Notch signaling through induction of cleav
   4348..5025    +  CDS            IGHG1 (fragment): IGHG1_HUMAN - Experimental evidence at protein level: Swiss-Prot protein existence level 1. Constant region of immunoglobulin heavy chains. Immunoglobulins, also known as antibodies, are membrane-bound or secreted glycoproteins produced by B lymphocytes. In the recognition phase of humoral immunity, the membrane-bound immunoglobulins serve as receptors which, upon binding of a specific antigen, trigger the clonal expansion and differentiation of B lymphocytes into immunoglobulins- secreting plasma cells. Secreted immunoglobulins mediate the effector phase of humoral immunity, which results in
   5240..5351    +  polyA_signal   bGH poly(A) signal: bovine growth hormone polyadenylation signal
   5352..5460    +  rep_origin     f1 ori (fragment): f1 bacteriophage origin of replication; arrow indicates direction of (+) strand synthesis
   5474..5803    +  promoter       SV40 promoter: SV40 enhancer and early promoter
   5851..5898    +  promoter       EM7 promoter: synthetic bacterial promoter&nbsp
   5917..6516    +  CDS            PuroR (fragment): puromycin N-acetyltransferase; pac from Streptomyces; confers resistance to puromycin
   6526..6651    +  CDS            ble (fragment): BLE_KLEPN - Experimental evidence at protein level: Swiss-Prot protein existence level 1. Binding protein with a strong affinity to the bleomycin family of antibiotics. Binds to CL990; an antimitotic-antibiotic compound. From Klebsiella pneumoniae.
   6646..6767    +  polyA_signal   SV40 poly(A) signal: SV40 polyadenylation signal
   6820..7680    -  CDS            AmpR: β-lactamase; bla; confers resistance to ampicillin, carbenicillin, and related antibiotics
   7683..89      -  promoter       AmpR promoter (fragment) (across the origin): bla
