[The description below was written by a language model from this plasmid's Addgene catalogue record and pLannotate feature annotations shown in this document.]
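Description:
pD649-HAsp-DLL1-Fc(DAPA)-AviTag-6xHis is a mammalian expression plasmid, 7,690 bp in the sequenced record, built on the pD649 backbone to produce a secreted, tagged form of the human DLL1 extracellular domain. It is propagated in E. coli as a high-copy plasmid through a ColE1/pUC-type origin and selected with ampicillin via a complete β-lactamase gene. The small KanR, lacZα, rrnB terminator and f1 ori fragments in the annotation appear to be non-functional backbone remnants.

The expression cassette is driven by the CMV immediate-early enhancer and promoter, followed by a fragment of CMV intron A and an SP6 promoter, which could support in vitro transcription and serves as a sequencing primer site. The open reading frame starts with a secretion signal: the name indicates an HA signal peptide, although the automated annotation flags a partial match to a mouse IgH signal sequence. Next comes the 1,584 bp DLL1 insert, cloned between retained NotI and AscI sites. DLL1 is a transmembrane ligand of Notch receptors, and only its ectodomain is present here. It is fused at the C terminus to a human IgG1 Fc carrying the D265A and P329A (DAPA) mutations, generally used to reduce Fc effector binding. An AviTag for site-specific biotinylation and a 6xHis tag for affinity purification follow, though neither short tag is separately annotated. A bGH polyadenylation signal ends the transcript.

A downstream SV40/EM7 promoter cassette carries a largely complete puromycin resistance gene, a short ble fragment and an SV40 poly(A) signal, which may allow puromycin selection in mammalian cells. The plasmid belongs to a collection used to map human cell-surface protein interactions. The depositor notes that some members may carry an IS4-like transposase insertion upstream of the CMV promoter, but none is annotated here.
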