Addgene plasmid #156904: pD649-HAsp-DLL1-Fc(DAPA)-AviTag-6xHis
Purpose: Mammalian expression of cell-surface protein extracellular domain fused to Fc(DAPA)-Avi-6xHis. Protein is secreted from cells.
Depositing lab: Chris Garcia. Depositing organization: Stanford University. Publication: A Human IgSF Cell-Surface Interactome Reveals a Complex Network of Protein-Protein Interactions. Wojtowicz WM, Vielmetter J, Fernandes RA, Siepe DH, Eastman CL, Chisholm GB, Cox S, Klock H, Anderson PW, Rue SM, Miller JJ, Glaser SM, Bragstad ML, Vance J, Lam AW, Lesley SA, Zinn K, Garcia KC. Cell. 2020 Aug 20;182(4):1027-1043.e17. doi: 10.1016/j.cell.2020.07.025. PubMed 32822567.
Backbone
  Vector backbone: pD649
  Backbone size w/o insert (bp): 6106
  Vector type: Mammalian Expression
Growth in bacteria
  Bacterial resistance: Ampicillin, 100 μg/mL
  Growth temperature: 37°C
  Growth strain: DH5alpha
  Copy number: High Copy
Gene/Insert
  Gene/Insert name: DLL1
  Species: H. sapiens (human)
  Insert size (bp): 1584
  Mutation: Fc region of human IgG contains D265A and P329A mutations (DAPA)
  Entrez Gene: DLL1 (a.k.a. DELTA1, DL1, Delta, NEDBAS)
  Promoter: CMV/SP6
  Tag / fusion protein: Fc(DAPA)-AviTag-6xHis (C terminal on backbone)
  Cloning method: Restriction Enzyme; 5′ cloning site GCGGCCGC (not destroyed); 3′ cloning site GGCGCGCC (not destroyed)
  Sequencing primers: 5′ ATTTAGGTGACACTATAG; 3′ CACGTACCAGTTGAACTTCACC
Resource information
  A portion of this plasmid was derived from a plasmid made by: synthesis by ThermoFisher
Terms and licenses: Academic/Nonprofit Terms; Industry Terms: Not Available to Industry
Depositor comments: Some plasmids in this collection may have an IS4-like element ISVsa5 family transposase upstream of the CMV promoter.
How to cite: pD649-HAsp-DLL1-Fc(DAPA)-AviTag-6xHis was a gift from Chris Garcia (Addgene plasmid # 156904 ; http://n2t.net/addgene:156904 ; RRID:Addgene_156904)
