>Addgene plasmid #156904 | pD649-HAsp-DLL1-Fc(DAPA)-AviTag-6xHis | depositor partial sequence | sequence record 302918 | insert (extracellular domain)
CAAGTTTGGTCTAGCGGAGTGTTTGAGCTGAAGCTGCAAGAGTTCGTGAACAAGAAGGGCCTGCTGGGCA
ACAGAAACTGCTGTAGAGGCGGAGCTGGCCCTCCTCCTTGTGCCTGTCGGACCTTCTTCAGAGTGTGCCT
GAAGCACTACCAGGCCAGCGTGTCACCTGAGCCTCCATGTACCTATGGCAGCGCCGTGACACCTGTGCTG
GGAGTCGATAGCTTCAGCCTGCCTGATGGTGGCGGAGCCGATAGCGCCTTCAGCAACCCTATCAGATTCC
CCTTCGGCTTCACCTGGCCTGGCACCTTTAGCCTGATCATCGAGGCCCTGCACACAGACAGCCCTGACGA
TCTGGCCACCGAGAATCCCGAGAGACTGATCAGCAGACTGGCCACACAGAGACACCTGACCGTGGGAGAA
GAGTGGTCCCAGGATCTGCACAGCAGCGGCAGAACCGACCTGAAGTACAGCTACAGATTCGTGTGCGACG
AGCACTACTACGGCGAGGGCTGTAGCGTGTTCTGCAGACCCAGAGATGATGCCTTCGGCCACTTCACCTG
TGGCGAGAGGGGAGAGAAAGTCTGCAACCCTGGATGGAAGGGCCCCTACTGTACCGAGCCTATCTGTCTG
CCTGGCTGTGATGAGCAGCACGGCTTCTGTGATAAGCCCGGCGAGTGCAAGTGTAGAGTCGGCTGGCAGG
GCAGATACTGCGACGAGTGCATCAGATACCCTGGCTGCCTGCACGGAACCTGTCAGCAGCCTTGGCAGTG
CAATTGCCAAGAAGGCTGGGGCGGACTGTTCTGCAATCAAGACCTGAACTACTGCACCCACCACAAGCCT
TGCAAGAACGGCGCCACCTGTACCAATACCGGCCAGGGCAGCTACACATGCAGCTGTAGACCTGGCTACA
CCGGCGCCACATGTGAACTGGGCATCGATGAGTGCGACCCATCTCCATGCAAGAATGGCGGCAGCTGCAC
CGACCTGGAAAACTCCTACTCCTGCACCTGTCCTCCAGGCTTCTACGGCAAGATCTGCGAGCTGAGCGCC
ATGACCTGTGCCGATGGACCCTGCTTCAATGGCGGAAGATGCAGCGATTCTCCCGACGGCGGCTACTCCT
GTAGATGTCCTGTGGGCTACAGCGGCTTCAACTGCGAGAAGAAGATCGACTACTGCAGCAGCAGCCCCTG
CAGCAATGGCGCCAAATGTGTGGATCTGGGCGACGCCTACCTGTGTAGATGCCAGGCCGGATTTTCCGGC
AGACACTGTGACGACAACGTGGACGATTGCGCCAGCTCTCCATGCGCTAACGGCGGCACATGTAGAGATG
GCGTGAACGACTTCAGCTGCACATGCCCACCTGGCTATACAGGCCGGAATTGCTCTGCCCCTGTGTCCAG
ATGTGAACACGCCCCTTGTCACAACGGGGCCACATGTCACGAACGCGGACACAGATATGTGTGCGAGTGC
GCCAGAGGCTATGGCGGCCCTAATTGCCAGTTCCTGCTGCCTGAACTGCCTCCTGGACCTGCTGTGGTGG
ATCTGACCGAGAAGCTGGAAGGACAAGGCGGCCCTTTTCCTTGG
